Addgene plasmid #17675: pcSrc527
Depositing lab: David Shalloway. Publication: Activation and suppression of pp60c-src transforming ability by mutation of its primary sites of tyrosine phosphorylation. Kmiecik TE, Shalloway D. Cell. 1987 Apr 10. 49(1):65-73. 10.1016/0092-8674(87)90756-2 PubMed 3103925.
Backbone
  Vector backbone: pEVX
  Backbone size w/o insert (bp): 6400
  Vector type: Mammalian Expression
Growth in bacteria
  Bacterial resistance: Ampicillin, 100 μg/mL
  Growth temperature: 37°C
  Growth strain: DH5alpha
  Copy number: Low Copy
Gene/Insert
  Gene/Insert name: c-src Y527F (alt names: c-Src; src)
  Species: G. gallus (chicken)
  Mutation: Tyr 527 changed to Phe . Activates transforming and kinase activities.
  Entrez Gene: SRC (a.k.a. PP60C-SCR, SDR, c-src)
  Cloning method: Restriction Enzyme
  Sequencing primers: 5′ n/a
Terms and licenses: Academic/Nonprofit Terms; Industry Terms: Not Available to Industry
Depositor comments: Based on plasmid pM5HHB5.
How to cite: pcSrc527 was a gift from David Shalloway (Addgene plasmid # 17675 ; http://n2t.net/addgene:17675 ; RRID:Addgene_17675)
