[The description below was written by a language model from this plasmid's Addgene catalogue record and pLannotate feature annotations shown in this document.]
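Description:
pcSrc527 is a mammalian expression plasmid built on the pEVX backbone, a Moloney murine leukemia virus-derived retroviral vector framework, carrying chicken (G. gallus) c-src with tyrosine 527 changed to phenylalanine. Tyr 527 is the C-terminal regulatory phosphorylation site of pp60c-src, and the record notes that the Y527F substitution activates both the kinase and the transforming activities of the protein. The depositor states that the plasmid is based on pM5HHB5.

In the sequenced plasmid of about 9.4 kb, the SRC coding region lies between a 5′ MoMLV long terminal repeat with the adjacent Ψ packaging signal and a downstream murine retroviral 3′ LTR. No separate internal promoter is annotated, so expression is presumably driven from the 5′ LTR, although the record does not say so explicitly. Upstream of the src open reading frame, the annotation detects a fragment of Rous sarcoma virus env and the retroviral direct repeat 1 element. These appear to be avian retroviral flanking sequences carried along with the src segment. A short MLV env remnant sits just before the 3′ LTR. The LTR fragment annotated at the end of the record is most likely the part of the 5′ LTR that wraps around the circular map.

The bacterial portion is pBR322-like, with a ColE1/pMB1-type origin, the bla gene and its promoter conferring ampicillin resistance, and non-functional fragments of the tetracycline resistance gene. The catalogue lists the plasmid as low copy.

The construct is typically used to express constitutively activated c-Src in cultured cells, for example in focus-formation or transformation assays and in studies of how tyrosine phosphorylation regulates Src kinase activity.
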