Features (pLannotate 1.2.2; 14 found; start..end, strand, type, name):
      1..470     +  LTR            LTR: long terminal repeat from Moloney murine leukemia virus
    535..892     +  misc_feature   MMLV Ψ: packaging signal of Moloney murine leukemia virus (MMLV)
    919..1199    +  CDS            TcR (fragment): tetracycline efflux protein; tet; confers resistance to tetracycline
   1194..2018    +  CDS            env (fragment): ENV_RSVSA - Experimental evidence at protein level: Swiss-Prot protein existence level 1. The transmembrane protein (TM) acts as a class I viral fusion protein. Under the current model, the protein has at least 3 conformational states: pre-fusion native state, pre-hairpin intermediate state, and post-fusion hairpin state. During viral and target cell membrane fusion, the coiled coil regions (heptad repeats) assume a trimer-of-hairpins structure, positioning the fusion peptide in close proximity to the C-terminal region of the ectodomain. The formation of this structure appears to drive apposit
   2061..2150    +  ncRNA          Retro dr1: Accession: RF00214 - Retrovirus direct repeat 1 (dr1)
   2401..4077    +  CDS            SRC: SRC_CHICK - Experimental evidence at protein level: Swiss-Prot protein existence level 1. Non-receptor protein tyrosine kinase which is activated following engagement of many different classes of cellular receptors including immune response receptors, integrins and other adhesion receptors, receptor protein tyrosine kinases, G protein-coupled receptors as well as cytokine receptors. Participates in signaling pathways that control a diverse spectrum of biological activities including gene transcription, immune response, cell adhesion, cell cycle progression, apoptosis, migration, and transforma
   4095..4195    +  CDS            env (fragment): murine leukemia virus gPr80 envelope polyprotein precursor; env; proteolytically cleaved into gp70SU and p15TM subunits
   4238..4753    +  LTR            3' LTR: 3' long terminal repeat from murine embryonic stem cell virus
   5468..5486    -  promoter       tet promoter (fragment): E. coli promoter for tetracycline efflux protein gene
   5498..5944    +  CDS            TcR (fragment): tetracycline efflux protein; tet; confers resistance to tetracycline
   5990..6578    -  rep_origin     ori: high-copy-number ColE1/pMB1/pBR322/pUC origin of replication
   6749..7609    -  CDS            AmpR: β-lactamase; bla; confers resistance to ampicillin, carbenicillin, and related antibiotics
   7610..7714    -  promoter       AmpR promoter: bla
   9324..9443    +  LTR            3' LTR (ΔU3) (fragment): self-inactivating 3' long terminal repeat (LTR) from Moloney murine leukemia virus
>Addgene plasmid #17675 | pcSrc527 | addgene full sequence | sequence record 255019 | Addgene NGS Result
CTGAATATGGGCCAAACAGGATATCTGTGGTAAGCAGTTCCTGCCCCGGCTCAGGGCCAAGAACAGATGG
AACAGCTGAATATGGGCCAAACAGGATATCTGTGGTAAGCAGTTCCTGCCCCGGCTCAGGGCCAAGAACA
GATGGTCCCCAGATGCGGTCCAGCCCTCAGCAGTTTCTAGAGAACCATCAGATGTTTCCAGGGTGCCCCA
AGGACCTGAAATGACCCTGTGCCTTATTTGAACTAACCAATCAGTTCGCTTCTCGCTTCTGTTCGCGCGC
TTCTGCTCCCCGAGCTCAATAAAAGAGCCCACAACCCCTCACTCGGGGCGCCAGTCCTCCGATTGACTGA
GTCGCCCGGGTACCCGTGTATCCAATAAACCCTCTTGCAGTTGCATCCGACTTGTGGTCTCGCTGTTCCT
TGGGAGGGTCTCCTCTGAGTGATTGACTACCCGTCAGCGGGGGTCTTTCATTTGGGGGCTCGTCCGGGAT
CGGGAGACCCCTGCCCAGGGACCACCGACCCACCACCGGGAGGTAAGCTGGCCAGCAACTTATCTGTGTC
TGTCCGATTGTCTAGTGTCTATGACTGATTTTATGCGCCTGCGTCGGTACTAGTTAGCTAACTAGCTCTG
TATCTGGCGGACCCGTGGTGGAACTGACGAGTTCGGAACACCCGGCCGCAACCCTGGGAGACGTCCCAGG
GACTTCGGGGGCCGTTTTTGTGGCCCGACCTGAGTCCAAAAATCCCGATCGTTTTGGACTCTTTGGTGCA
CCCCCCTTAGAGGAGGGATATGTGGTTCTGGTAGGAGACGAGAACCTAAAACAGTTCCCGCCTCCGTCTG
AATTTTTGCTTTCGGTTTGGGACCGAAGCCGCGCCGCGCGTCTTGTCTGCTGCAGGCGCAGAACTGGTAG
GTATGGAAGATCCTCTACGCCGGACGCATCGTGGCCGGCATCACCGGCGCCACAGGTGCGGTTGCTGGCG
CCTATATCGCCGACATCACCGATGGGGAAGATCGGGCTCGCCACTTCGGGCTCATGAGCGCTTGTTTCGG
CGTGGGTATGGTGGCAGGCCCCGTGGCCGGGGGACTGTTGGGCGCCATCTCCTTGCATGCACCATTCCTT
GCGGCGGCGGTGCTCAACGGCCTCAACCTACTACTGGGCTGCTTCCTAATGCAGGAGTCGCATAAGGGAG
AGCGTCGACAGCACACAAGGTAGTTTCACCAAACCAAAAGCGCTACCACCCGCAATTTTCCTCATTTGTG
GGGATCGCGCATGGCAAGGAATTCCCAGTCGTCCGGTAGGGGGCCCCTGCTATTTAGGCAAGCTTACCAT
GTTAGCACCTAAGCATACAGATATTCTCAAGGTGCTTGTCAATTCATCGCGGACAGGTATAAGACGTAAA
CGAAGCACCTCACACCTGGATGATACATGCTCAGATGAAGTGCAGCTTTGGGGTCCTACAGCAAGAATCT
TTGCATCTATCCTAGCCCCGGGGGTAGCAGCTGCGCAAGCCTTAAGAGAAATTGAGAGACTAGCCTGTTG
GTCCGTTAAACAGGCTAACTTGACAACATCACTCCTCGGGGACTTATTGGATGATGTCACGAGTATTCGA
CACGCGGTCCTGCAGAACCGAGCGGCTATTGACTTCTTGCTCCTAGCTCACGGCCATGGCTGTGAGGACG
TTGCCGGAATGTGCTGTTTCAATTTGAGTGATCACAGTGAGTCTATACAGAAGAAGTTCCAGCTAATGAA
GGAACATGTCAATAAGATCGGCGTGGACAGCGACCCAATTGGAAGTTGGCTGCGAGGACTATTCGGGGGA
ATAGGAGAATGGGCCGTTCATTTGCTGAAAGGACTGCTTTTGGGGCTTGTAGTTATTTTGTTGCTAGTAG
TGTGCCTGCCTTGCCTTTTGCAAATCGTATGCGGTAACATCAGAAAGATGATTAATAACTCCATCAGCTA
CCACACGGAATATAAGAAGCTGCAAAAGGCCTGTGGGCAGCCTGAAAGCAGAATAGTATAAGGCAGTACA
TGGGTGGTGGTATAGCGCTTGCGAGTCGGGTTGTAACGGGACATGGCTTAACTAAGGGGACTATGGCATG
TATAGGCGCAAAGCGGGGTTTCGGTTGTACGCGATTAGGAGTCCCCTTAGGATATAGTAGACACGCTTTT
GCATATGATACATAACTTCCCTGTTTTGCCCTTAGACTATTCAAGTTGCCTCTGTGGATTAGGGCTGGAG
GCAGCTCGGATGGTCTGACGGCCAGATAAGGCAGGAAAGACAGCTATTGGTAATTGTGAAATACGCTTTT
GTCTGTGTGCTGCAGGAGCTGAGCTGACTCTGCTGGTGGCCTCGCGTACCACTGTGGCCAGGCGGTAGCT
GGGACGTGCAGCCGACCACCATGGGGAGCAGCAAGAGCAAGCCCAAGGACCCCAGCCAGCGCCGGCGCAG
CCTGGAGCCACCCGACAGCACCCACCACGGGGGATTCCCAGCCTCGCAGACCCCCAACAAGACAGCAGCC
CCCGACACGCACCGCACCCCCAGCCGCTCCTTTGGGACCGTGGCCACCGAGCCCAAGCTCTTCGGGGGCT
TCAACACTTCTGACACCGTCACGTCGCCGCAGCGTGCCGGGGCACTGGCTGGCGGCGTCACCACTTTCGT
GGCTCTCTATGACTACGAGTCCCGGACTGAAACGGACTTGTCCTTCAAGAAAGGAGAACGCCTGCAGATT
GTCAACAACACGGAAGGTGACTGGTGGCTGGCTCATTCCCTCACTACAGGACAGACGGGCTACATCCCCA
GTAACTATGTCGCGCCCTCAGACTCCATCCAGGCTGAAGAGTGGTACTTTGGGAAGATCACTCGTCGGGA
GTCCGAGCGGCTGCTGCTCAACCCCGAAAACCCCCGGGGAACCTTCTTGGTCCGGGAGAGCGAGACGACA
AAAGGTGCCTATTGCCTCTCCGTTTCTGACTTTGACAACGCCAAGGGGCTCAATGTGAAGCACTACAAGA
TCCGCAAGCTGGACAGCGGCGGCTTCTACATCACCTCACGCACACAGTTCAGCAGCCTGCAGCAGCTGGT
GGCCTACTACTCCAAACATGCTGATGGCTTGTGCCACCGCCTGACCAACGTCTGCCCCACGTCCAAGCCC
CAGACCCAGGGACTCGCCAAGGACGCGTGGGAAATCCCCCGGGAGTCGCTGCGGCTGGAGGTGAAGCTGG
GGCAGGGCTGCTTTGGAGAGGTCTGGATGGGGACCTGGAACGGCACCACCAGAGTGGCCATAAAGACTCT
GAAGCCCGGCACCATGTCCCCGGAGGCCTTCCTGCAGGAAGCCCAAGTGATGAAGAAGCTCCGGCATGAG
AAGCTGGTTCAGCTGTACGCAGTGGTGTCGGAAGAGCCCATCTACATCGTCACTGAGTACATGAGCAAGG
GGAGCCTCCTGGATTTCCTGAAGGGAGAGATGGGCAAGTACCTGCGGCTGCCACAGCTCGTCGATATGGC
TGCTCAGATTGCATCCGGCATGGCCTATGTGGAGAGGATGAACTACGTGCACCGAGACCTGCGGGCGGCC
AACATCCTGGTGGGGGAGAACCTGGTGTGCAAGGTGGCTGACTTTGGGCTGGCACGCCTCATCGAGGACA
ACGAGTACACAGCACGGCAAGGTGCCAAGTTCCCCATCAAGTGGACAGCCCCCGAGGCAGCCCTCTATGG
CCGGTTCACCATCAAGTCGGATGTCTGGTCCTTCGGCATCCTGCTGACTGAGCTGACCACCAAGGGCCGG
GTGCCATACCCAGGTGAGAGTTAGCATCAACCCCACACCCCGTGGGTTGGGCACAGCGTGTGACCCGGCC
CCGCTGCCCTTCTTTCCACAGGGATGGTCAACAGGGAGGTGCTGGACCAGGTGGAGAGGGGCTACCGCAT
GCCCTGCCCGCCCGAGTGCCCCGAGTCGCTGCATGACCTCATGTGCCAGTGCTGGCGGAAGGACCCTGAG
GAGCGGCCCACTTTTGAGTACCTGCAGGCCTTCCTGGAGGACTACTTCACCTCGACAGAGCCCCAGTTCC
AGCCTGGAGAGAACCTATAGATCTCTAGAAGCTTATCGATTAGTCCAATTTGTTAAAGACAGGATATCAG
TGGTCCAGGCTCTAGTTTTGACTCAACAATATCACCAGCTGAAGCCTATAGAGTACGAGCCATAGATAAA
ATAAAAGATTTTATTTAGTCTCCAGAAAAAGGGGGGAATGAAAGACCCCACCTGTAGGTTTGGCAAGCTA
GCTTAAGTAACGCCATTTTGCAAGGCATGGAAAAATACATAACTGAGAATAGAAAAGTTCAGATCAAGGT
CAGGAACAGATGGAACAGCTGAATATGGGCCAAACAGGATATCTGTGGTAAGCAGTTCCTGCCCCGGCTC
AGGGCCAAGAACAGATGGTCCCCAGATGCGGTCCAGCCCTCAGCAGTTTCTAGAGAACCATCAGATGTTT
CCAGGGTGCCCCAAGGACCTGAAATGACCCTGTGCCTTATTTGAACTAACCAATCAGTTCGCTTCTCGCT
TCTGTTCGCGCGCTTCTGCTCCCCGAGCTCAATAAAAGAGCCCACAACCCCTCACTCGGGGCGCCAGTCC
TCCGATTGACTGAGTCGCCCGGGTACCCGTGTATCCAATAAACCCTCTTGCAGTTGCATCCGACTTGTGG
TCTCGCTGTTCCTTGGGAGGGTCTCCTCTGAGTGATTGACTACCCGTCAGCGGGGGTCTTTCACATGCAG
CATGTATCAAAATTAATTTGGTTTTTTTTCTTAAGTATTTACATTAAATGGCCATAGTACTTAAAGTTAC
ATTGGCTTCCTTGAAATAAACATGGAGTATTCAGAATGTGTCATAAATATTTCTAATTTTAAGATAGTAT
CTCCATTGGCTTTCTACTTTTTCTTTTATTTTTTTTTGTCCTCTGTCTTCCATTTGTTGTTGTTGTTGTT
TGTTTGTTTGTTTGTTGGTTGGTTGGTTAATTTTTTTTTAAAGATCCTACACTATAGTTCAAGCTAGACT
ATTAGCTACTCTGTAACCCAGGGTGACCTTGAAGTCATGGGTAGCCTGCTGTTTTAGCCTTCCCACATCT
AAGATTACAGGTATGAGCTATCATTTTTGGTATATTGATTGATTGATTGATTGATGTGTGTGTGTGTGAT
TGTGTTTGTGTGTGTGATTGTGTATATGTGTGTATGGTTGTGTGTGATTGTGTGTATGTATGTTTGTGTG
TGATTGTGTGTGTGTGATTGTGCATGTGTGTGTGTGTGATTGTGTTTATGTGTATGATTGTGTGTGTGTG
TGTGTGTGTGTGTGTGTGTGTGTGTGTGTGTGTGTTGTGTATATATATTTATGGTAGTGAGAGGCAACGC
TCCGGCTCAGGTGTCAGGTTGGTTTTTGAGACAGAGTCTTTCACTTAGCTTGGAATTCTCATGTTTGACA
GCTTATCATCGATGATAAGCTGTCAAACATGAGAATTTCGACCGATGCCCTTGAGAGCCTTCAACCCAGT
CAGCTCCTTCCGGTGGGCGCGGGGCATGACTATCGTCGCCGCACTTATGACTGTCTTCTTTATCATGCAA
CTCGTAGGACAGGTGCCGGCAGCGCTCTGGGTCATTTTCGGCGAGGACCGCTTTCGCTGGAGCGCGACGA
TGATCGGCCTGTCGCTTGCGGTATTCGGAATCTTGCACGCCCTCGCTCAAGCCTTCGTCACTGGTCCCGC
CACCAAACGTTTCGGCGAGAAGCAGGCCATTATCGCCGGCATGGCGGCCGACGCGCTGGGCTACGTCTTG
CTGGCGTTCGCGACGCGAGGCTGGATGGCCTTCCCCATTATGATTCTTCTCGCTTCCGGCGGCATCGGGA
TGCCCGCGTTGCAGGCCATGCTGTCCAGGCAGGTAGATGACGACCATCAGGGACAGCTTCAAGGCCAGCA
AAAGGCCAGGAACCGTAAAAAGGCCGCGTTGCTGGCGTTTTTCCATAGGCTCCGCCCCCCTGACGAGCAT
CACAAAAATCGACGCTCAAGTCAGAGGTGGCGAAACCCGACAGGACTATAAAGATACCAGGCGTTTCCCC
CTGGAAGCTCCCTCGTGCGCTCTCCTGTTCCGACCCTGCCGCTTACCGGATACCTGTCCGCCTTTCTCCC
TTCGGGAAGCGTGGCGCTTTCTCATAGCTCACGCTGTAGGTATCTCAGTTCGGTGTAGGTCGTTCGCTCC
AAGCTGGGCTGTGTGCACGAACCCCCCGTTCAGCCCGACCGCTGCGCCTTATCCGGTAACTATCGTCTTG
AGTCCAACCCGGTAAGACACGACTTATCGCCACTGGCAGCAGCCACTGGTAACAGGATTAGCAGAGCGAG
GTATGTAGGCGGTGCTACAGAGTTCTTGAAGTGGTGGCCTAACTACGGCTACACTAGAAGGACAGTATTT
GGTATCTGCGCTCTGCTGAAGCCAGTTACCTTCGGAAAAAGAGTTGGTAGCTCTTGATCCGGCAAACAAA
CCACCGCTGGTAGCGGTGGTTTTTTTGTTTGCAAGCAGCAGATTACGCGCAGAAAAAAAGGATCTCAAGA
AGATCCTTTGATCTTTTCTACGGGGTCTGACGCTCAGTGGAACGAAAACTCACGTTAAGGGATTTTGGTC
ATGAGATTATCAAAAAGGATCTTCACCTAGATCCTTTTAAATTAAAAATGAAGTTTTAAATCAATCTAAA
GTATATATGAGTAAACTTGGTCTGACAGTTACCAATGCTTAATCAGTGAGGCACCTATCTCAGCGATCTG
TCTATTTCGTTCATCCATAGTTGCCTGACTCCCCGTCGTGTAGATAACTACGATACGGGAGGGCTTACCA
TCTGGCCCCAGTGCTGCAATGATACCGCGAGACCCACGCTCACCGGCTCCAGATTTATCAGCAATAAACC
AGCCAGCCGGAAGGGCCGAGCGCAGAAGTGGTCCTGCAACTTTATCCGCCTCCATCCAGTCTATTAATTG
TTGCCGGGAAGCTAGAGTAAGTAGTTCGCCAGTTAATAGTTTGCGCAACGTTGTTGCCATTGCTGCAGGC
ATCGTGGTGTCACGCTCGTCGTTTGGTATGGCTTCATTCAGCTCCGGTTCCCAACGATCAAGGCGAGTTA
CATGATCCCCCATGTTGTGCAAAAAAGCGGTTAGCTCCTTCGGTCCTCCGATCGTTGTCAGAAGTAAGTT
GGCCGCAGTGTTATCACTCATGGTTATGGCAGCACTGCATAATTCTCTTACTGTCATGCCATCCGTAAGA
TGCTTTTCTGTGACTGGTGAGTACTCAACCAAGTCATTCTGAGAATAGTGTATGCGGCGACCGAGTTGCT
CTTGCCCGGCGTCAACACGGGATAATACCGCGCCACATAGCAGAACTTTAAAAGTGCTCATCATTGGAAA
ACGTTCTTCGGGGCGAAAACTCTCAAGGATCTTACCGCTGTTGAGATCCAGTTCGATGTAACCCACTCGT
GCACCCAACTGATCTTCAGCATCTTTTACTTTCACCAGCGTTTCTGGGTGAGCAAAAACAGGAAGGCAAA
ATGCCGCAAAAAAGGGAATAAGGGCGACACGGAAATGTTGAATACTCATACTCTTCCTTTTTCAATATTA
TTGAAGCATTTATCAGGGTTATTGTCTCATGAGCGGATACATATTTGAATGTATTTAGAAAAATAAACAA
ATAGGGGTTCCGCGCACATTTCCCCGAAAAGTGCCACCTGACGTCTAAGAAACCATTATTATCATGACAT
TAACCTATAAAAATAGGCGTATCACGAGGCCCTTTCGTCTTCAAGAATTCATTCTTTTATTGAGTCCAGA
TTAGAAAAAGAAGAGAATTTATGAACGGACCTTTTGACAGATTTCTTTTTGAAAATACTCATTCCTCTTC
AGATTTGTTTTAAATGAAGTTTTCTTTCTTTAACTTGTTTGCACGCAGCTCAGCTGTGTTCTTTCTTAAA
TGAGGTCTGGTAAAGAAAAGGCCCTACCAAGGTCTTAGCTGTACTTGTGACATGATCTCTCTATTAGGTT
AAAGTTTTTTTCTGTTATGTGATGCTCATAAAACTGAGTTATAACAATATTAATAATAACTTCACTAATT
GATTCTGTGAGGGATGAGAAGAGGGAGGAATAGGATGAGAAAAACAGAGGGAACTATTTGCCTTGTATTT
GACATACTTAGAAGATAAGGGAAACATGTTTGGAATGTCAGTTCCCCAGGCTACTTTATGTCAATGTTAG
AAATGGAAACAATGATTTTCATTGGCTACAAACAGGAGAGGAGGCTGTGGTGATTTTGGGGTATGCGTTG
TGTTCATTGTGATTCTATAAGCACCCCATCTTCCAAAGAGAGCTCAACAATAGTCAGGAAGCCTCGCCCT
AAAGCCCATCCTCCCCCCCGCCCCACCCCCATGACTTTGTTTCCTTGTCAGACTTTACCTGAGAGGAAAT
GAAATTAATAAGCTGTGAAAAAGTATCCCATGTGGGCTGCTCTTAAGTCTCCCGTTGCCTTTTCCTCCTG
TGTTCTGCGTTCTAGCTGTTTGCGAGTAGGTGAGGCTGGTGACTCACTGCCTTCAAGCAGCAGCAGGACT
GGTGAGTCATAGCTTTCAGGCTGGGGTTGTGGTTCACTCCCATGGACGGTTTAACCCGTGGTTGTCTCTT
AGGGGGTCAGTGGGAACATCCTTCGTATGGTCGTGATCTTCTTAAATCCTCTCCCCAGGACCAGGCAATA
ACAGTGTCCTGGCAAAAGCTCCAGTACTCCATCTTCTCAGGACATCCCAGTCCACATGACTAATCTTTCC
CACCTTCTACATTTGAGCGTTTCCTGCCTTCACATTATAGAAACTATTTTGGGAAGTATTATTTTTAAAC
ATGACTTTTCCCTTAATTCTACCATAATAAGTGCTGGGTTAAGCTTTGCTCTTAGGAGTTTCCTAATACA
TCCCAAACTCAAATATATAAAGCATTTGACTTGTTCTATGCCCTAGGGGGCGGGGGGAAGCTAAGCCAGC
TTTTTTTAACATTTAAAATGTTAATTCCATTTTAAATGCACAGATGTTTTTATTTCATAAGGGTTTCAAT
GTGCATGAATGCTGCAATATTCCTGTTACCAAAGCTAGTATAAATAAAAATAGATAAACGTGGAAATTAC
TTAGAGTTTCTGTCATTAACGTTTCCTTCCTCAGTTGACAACATAAATGCGCTGCTGAGAAGCCAGTTTG
CATCTGTCAGGATCAATTTCCCATTATGCCAGTCATATTAATTACTAGTCAATTAGTTGATTTTTATTTT
TGACATATACATGTGAAAGACCCCACCTGTAGGTTTGGCAAGCTAGCTTAAGTAACGCCATTTTGCAAGG
CATGGAAAAATACATAACTGAGAATAGAAAAGTTCAGATCAAGGTCAGGAACAGATGGAACAG
