>Addgene plasmid #17675 | pcSrc527 | addgene partial sequence | sequence record 23607 | 17675 with cSrc-2 (ggaagcccaagtgatgaaga)
TGGTTAGCTGTNNCAGTGGTGTCGGAAGAGCCCATCTACATCGTCACTGAGTACATGAGCAAGGGGAGCC
TCCTGGATTTCCTGAAGGGAGAGATGGGCAAGTACCTGCGGCTGCCACAGCTCGTCGATATGGCTGCTCA
GATTGCATCCGGCATGGCCTATGTGGAGAGGATGAACTACGTGCACCGAGACCTGCGGGCGGCCAACATC
CTGGTGGGGGAGAACCTGGTGTGCAAGGTGGCTGACTTTGGGCTGGCACGCCTCATCGAGGACAACGAGT
ACACAGCACGGCAAGGTGCCAAGTTCCCCATCAAGTGGACAGCCCCCGAGGCAGCCCTCTATGGCCGGTT
CACCATCAAGTCGGATGTCTGGTCCTTCGGCATCCTGCTGACTGAGCTGACCACCAAGGGCCGGGTGCCA
TACCCAGGTGAGAGTTAGCATCAACCCCACACCCCGTGGGTTGGGCACAGCGTGTGACCCGGCCCCGCTG
CCCTTCTTTCCACAGGGATGGTCAACAGGGAGGTGCTGGACCAGGTGGAGAGGGGCTACCGCATGCCCTG
CCCGCCCGAGTGCCCCGAGTCGCTGCATGACCTCATGTGCCAGTGCTGGCGGAAGGACCCTGAGGAGCGG
CCCACTTTTGAGTACCTGCAGGCCTTCCTGGAGGACTACTTCACCTCGACAGAGCCCCAGTTCCAGCCTG
GAGAGAACCTATAGATCTCTAGAAGCTTATCGATTAGTCCAATTTGTTAAAGACAGGATATCAGTGGTCC
AGGCTCTAGTTTTGACTCAACAATATCACCAGCTGAAGCCTATAGAGTACGAGCCATAGATAAAATAAAA
GATTTTATTTAGTCTCCAGAAAAAGGGGGAATGAAANANCCCACCTGTAGGTTGGCAAAANTAANTNAAA
TANCCCCNTTTNTNANGGGTTGAAAANATCNTANTTGAAAATAAAAAATTTTAAAATCAAGGTCAGNAAN
AATGGAACNTTGGAATTGGGNCCAAAC
